>Addgene plasmid #136793 | pEBTet-SNAP-Sfi1 | depositor full sequence | sequence record 264020 | Full Sequence
TTGTACAAAGTGGTGATGGCAGCTAGCGGCGCGCCCGGCCGCTCGAGTCTAGAGGGCCCGTTTAAACCCG
CTGATCAGCCTCGACTGTGCCTTCTAGTTGCCAGCCATCTGTTGTTTGCCCCTCCCCCGTGCCTTCCTTG
ACCCTGGAAGGTGCCACTCCCACTGTCCTTTCCTAATAAAATGAGGAAATTGCATCGCATTGTCTGAGTA
GGTGTCATTCTATTCTGGGGGGTGGGGTGGGGCAGGACAGCAAGGGGGAGGATTGGGAAGACAATAGCAG
GCTAGAGGATCGATCCCCGCCCCGGACGAACTAAACCTGACTACGACATCTCTGCCCCTTCTTCGCGGGG
CAGTGCATGTAATCCCTTCAGTTGGTTGGTACAACTTGCCAACTGGGCCCTGTTCCACATGTGACACGGG
GGGGGACCAAACACAAAGGGGTTCTCTGACTGTAGTTGACATCCTTATAAATGGATGTGCACATTTGCCA
ACACTGAGTGGCTTTCATCCTGGAGCAGACTTTGCAGTCTGTGGACTGCAACACAACATTGCCTTTATGT
GTAACTCTTGGCTGAAGCTCTTACACCAATGCTGGGGGACATGTACCTCCCAGGGGCCCAGGAAGACTAC
GGGAGGCTACACCAACGTCAATCAGAGGGGCCTGTGTAGCTACCGATAAGCGGACCCTCAAGAGGGCATT
AGCAATAGTGTTTATAAGGCCCCCTTGTTAACCCTAAACGGGTAGCATATGCTTCCCGGGTAGTAGTATA
TACTATCCAGACTAACCCTAATTCAATAGCATATGTTACCCAACGGGAAGCATATGCTATCGAATTAGGG
TTAGTAAAAGGGTCCTAAGGAACAGCGATATCTCCCACCCCATGAGCTGTCACGGTTTTATTTACATGGG
GTCAGGATTCCACGAGGGTAGTGAACCATTTTAGTCACAAGGGCAGTGGCTGAAGATCAAGGAGCGGGCA
GTGAACTCTCCTGAATCTTCGCCTGCTTCTTCATTCTCCTTCGTTTAGCTAATAGAATAACTGCTGAGTT
GTGAACAGTAAGGTGTATGTGAGGTGCTCGAAAACAAGGTTTCAGGTGACGCCCCCAGAATAAAATTTGG
ACGGGGGGTTCAGTGGTGGCATTGTGCTATGACACCAATATAACCCTCACAAACCCCTTGGGCAATAAAT
ACTAGTGTAGGAATGAAACATTCTGAATATCTTTAACAATAGAAATCCATGGGGTGGGGACAAGCCGTAA
AGACTGGATGTCCATCTCACACGAATTTATGGCTATGGGCAACACATAATCCTAGTGCAATATGATACTG
GGGTTATTAAGATGTGTCCCAGGCAGGGACCAAGACAGGTGAACCATGTTGTTACACTCTATTTGTAACA
AGGGGAAAGAGAGTGGACGCCGACAGCAGCGGACTCCACTGGTTGTCTCTAACACCCCCGAAAATTAAAC
GGGGCTCCACGCCAATGGGGCCCATAAACAAAGACAAGTGGCCACTCTTTTTTTTGAAATTGTGGAGTGG
GGGCACGCGTCAGCCCCCACACGCCGCCCTGCGGTTTTGGACTGTAAAATAAGGGTGTAATAACTTGGCT
GATTGTAACCCCGCTAACCACTGCGGTCAAACCACTTGCCCACAAAACCACTAATGGCACCCCGGGGAAT
ACCTGCATAAGTAGGTGGGCGGGCCAAGATAGGGGCGCGATTGCTGCGATCTGGAGGACAAATTACACAC
ACTTGCGCCTGAGCGCCAAGCACAGGGTTGTTGGTCCTCATATTCACGAGGTCGCTGAGAGCACGGTGGG
CTAATGTTGCCATGGGTAGCATATACTACCCAAATATCTGGATAGCATATGCTATCCTAATCTATATCTG
GGTAGCATAGGCTATCCTAATCTATATCTGGGTAGCATATGCTATCCTAATCTATATCTGGGTAGTATAT
GCTATCCTAATTTATATCTGGGTAGCATAGGCTATCCTAATCTATATCTGGGTAGCATATGCTATCCTAA
TCTATATCTGGGTAGTATATGCTATCCTAATCTGTATCCGGGTAGCATATGCTATCCTAATAGAGATTAG
GGTAGTATATGCTATCCTAATTTATATCTGGGTAGCATATACTACCCAAATATCTGGATAGCATATGCTA
TCCTAATCTATATCTGGGTAGCATATGCTATCCTAATCTATATCTGGGTAGCATAGGCTATCCTAATCTA
TATCTGGGTAGCATATGCTATCCTAATCTATATCTGGGTAGTATATGCTATCCTAATTTATATCTGGGTA
GCATAGGCTATCCTAATCTATATCTGGGTAGCATATGCTATCCTAATCTATATCTGGGTAGTATATGCTA
TCCTAATCTGTATCCGGGTAGCATATGCTATCCTCATGCATATACAGTCAGCATATGATACCCAGTAGTA
GAGTGGGAGTGCTATCCTTTGCATATGCCGCCACCTCCCAAGGGGGCGTGAATTTTCGCTGCTTGTCCTT
TTCCTGCTGGTTGCTCCCATTCTTAGGTGAATTTAAGGAGGCCAGGCTAAAGCCGTCGCATGTCTGATTG
CTCACCAGGTAAATGTCGCTAATGTTTTCCAACGCGAGAAGGTGTTGAGCGCGGAGCTGAGTGACGTGAC
AACATGGGTATGCCCAATTGCCCCATGTTGGGAGGACGAAAATGGTGACAAGACAGATGGCCAGAAATAC
ACCAACAGCACGCATGATGTCTACTGGGGATTTATTCTTTAGTGCGGGGGAATACACGGCTTTTAATACG
ATTGAGGGCGTCTCCTAACAAGTTACATCACTCCTGCCCTTCCTCACCCTCATCTCCATCACCTCCTTCA
TCTCCGTCATCTCCGTCATCACCCTCCGCGGCAGCCCCTTCCACCATAGGTGGAAACCAGGGAGGCAAAT
CTACTCCATCGTCAAAGCTGCACACAGTCACCCTGATATTGCAGGTAGGAGCGGGCTTTGTCATAACAAG
GTCCTTAATCGCATCCTTCAAAACCTCAGCAAATATATGAGTTTGTAAAAAGACCATGAAATAACAGACA
ATGGACTCCCTTAGCGGGCCAGGTTGTGGGCCGGGTCCAGGGGCCATTCCAAAGGGGAGACGACTCAATG
GTGTAAGACGACATTGTGGAATAGCAAGGGCAGTTCCTCGCCTTAGGTTGTAAAGGGAGGTCTTACTACC
TCCATATACGAACACACCGGCGACCCAAGTTCCTTCGTCGGTAGTCCTTTCTACGTGACTCCTAGCCAGG
AGAGCTCTTAAACCTTCTGCAATGTTCTCAAATTTCGGGTTGGAACCTCCTTGACCACGATGCTTTTCCA
AACCACCCTCCTTTTTTGCGCCCTGCCTCCATCACCCTGACCCCGGGGTCCAGTGCTTGGGCCTTCTCCT
GGGTCATCTGCGGGGCCCTGCTCTATCGCTCCCGGGGGCACGTCAGGCTCACCATCTGGGCCACCTTCTT
GGTGGTATTCAAAATAATCGGCTTCCCCTACAGGGTGGAAAAATGGCCTTCTACCTGGAGGGGGCCTGCG
CGGTGGAGACCCGGATGATGATGACTGACTACTGGGACTCCTGGGCCTCTTTTCTCCACGTCCACGACCT
CTCCCCCTGGCTCTTTCACGACTTCCCCCCCTGGCTCTTTCACGTCCTCTACCCCGGCGGCCTCCACTAC
CTCCTCGACCCCGGCCTCCACTACCTCCTCGACCCCGGCCTCCACTGCCTCCTCGACCCCGGCCTCCACC
TCCTGCTCCTGCCCCTCCTGCTCCTGCCCCTCCTCCTGCTCCTGCCCCTCCTGCCCCTCCTGCTCCTGCC
CCTCCTGCCCCTCCTGCTCCTGCCCCTCCTGCCCCTCCTGCTCCTGCCCCTCCTGCCCCTCCTCCTGCTC
CTGCCCCTCCTGCCCCTCCTCCTGCTCCTGCCCCTCCTGCCCCTCCTGCTCCTGCCCCTCCTGCCCCTCC
TGCTCCTGCCCCTCCTGCCCCTCCTGCTCCTGCCCCTCCTGCTCCTGCCCCTCCTGCTCCTGCCCCTCCT
GCTCCTGCCCCTCCTGCCCCTCCTGCCCCTCCTCCTGCTCCTGCCCCTCCTGCTCCTGCCCCTCCTGCCC
CTCCTGCCCCTCCTGCTCCTGCCCCTCCTCCTGCTCCTGCCCCTCCTGCCCCTCCTGCCCCTCCTCCTGC
TCCTGCCCCTCCTGCCCCTCCTCCTGCTCCTGCCCCTCCTCCTGCTCCTGCCCCTCCTGCCCCTCCTGCC
CCTCCTCCTGCTCCTGCCCCTCCTGCCCCTCCTCCTGCTCCTGCCCCTCCTCCTGCTCCTGCCCCTCCTG
CCCCTCCTGCCCCTCCTCCTGCTCCTGCCCCTCCTCCTGCTCCTGCCCCTCCTGCCCCTCCTGCCCCTCC
TGCCCCTCCTCCTGCTCCTGCCCCTCCTCCTGCTCCTGCCCCTCCTGCTCCTGCCCCTCCCGCTCCTGCT
CCTGCTCCTGTTCCACCGTGGGTCCCTTTGCAGCCAATGCAACTTGGACGTTTTTGGGGTCTCCGGACAC
CATCTCTATGTCTTGGCCCTGATCCTGAGCCGCCCGGGGCTCCTGGTCTTCCGCCTCCTCGTCCTCGTCC
TCTTCCCCGTCCTCGTCCATGGTTATCACCCCCTCTTCTTTGAGGTCCACTGCCGCCGGAGCCTTCTGGT
CCAGATGTGTCTCCCTTCTCTCCTAGGCCATTTCCAGGTCCTGTACCTGGCCCCTCGTCAGACATGATTC
ACACTAAAAGAGATCAATAGACATCTTTATTAGACGACGCTCAGTGAATACAGGGAGTGCAGACTCCTGC
CCCCTCCAACAGCCCCCCCACCCTCATCCCCTTCATGGTCGCTGTCAGACAGATCCAGGTCTGAAAATTC
CCCATCCTCCGAACCATCCTCGTCCTCATCACCAATTACTCGCAGCCCGGAAAACTCCCGCTGAACATCC
TCAAGATTTGCGTCCTGAGCCTCAAGCCAGGCCTCAAATTCCTCGTCCCCCTTTTTGCTGGACGGTAGGG
ATGGGGATTCTCGGGACCCCTCCTCTTCCTCTTCAAGGTCACCAGACAGAGATGCTACTGGGGCAACGGA
AGAAAAGCTGGGTGCGGCCTGTGAGGATCAGCTTATCGATGATAAGCTGTCAAACATGAGAATTCTTGAA
GACGAAAGGGCCTCGTGATACGCCTATTTTTATAGGTTAATGTCATGATAATAATGGTTTCTTAGACGTC
AGGTGGCACTTTTCGGGGAAATGTGCGCGGAACCCCTATTTGTTTATTTTTCTAAATACATTCAAATATG
TATCCGCTCATGAGACAATAACCCTGATAAATGCTTCAATAATATTGAAAAAGGAAGAGTATGAGTATTC
AACATTTCCGTGTCGCCCTTATTCCCTTTTTTGCGGCATTTTGCCTTCCTGTTTTTGCTCACCCAGAAAC
GCTGGTGAAAGTAAAAGATGCTGAAGATCAGTTGGGTGCACGAGTGGGTTACATCGAACTGGATCTCAAC
AGCGGTAAGATCCTTGAGAGTTTTCGCCCCGAAGAACGTTTTCCAATGATGAGCACTTTTAAAGTTCTGC
TATGTGGCGCGGTATTATCCCGTGTTGACGCCGGGCAAGAGCAACTCGGTCGCCGCATACACTATTCTCA
GAATGACTTGGTTGAGTACTCACCAGTCACAGAAAAGCATCTTACGGATGGCATGACAGTAAGAGAATTA
TGCAGTGCTGCCATAACCATGAGTGATAACACTGCGGCCAACTTACTTCTGACAACGATCGGAGGACCGA
AGGAGCTAACCGCTTTTTTGCACAACATGGGGGATCATGTAACTCGCCTTGATCGTTGGGAACCGGAGCT
GAATGAAGCCATACCAAACGACGAGCGTGACACCACGATGCCTGCAGCAATGGCAACAACGTTGCGCAAA
CTATTAACTGGCGAACTACTTACTCTAGCTTCCCGGCAACAATTAATAGACTGGATGGAGGCGGATAAAG
TTGCAGGACCACTTCTGCGCTCGGCCCTTCCGGCTGGCTGGTTTATTGCTGATAAATCTGGAGCCGGTGA
GCGTGGGTCTCGCGGTATCATTGCAGCACTGGGGCCAGATGGTAAGCCCTCCCGTATCGTAGTTATCTAC
ACGACGGGGAGTCAGGCAACTATGGATGAACGAAATAGACAGATCGCTGAGATAGGTGCCTCACTGATTA
AGCATTGGTAACTGTCAGACCAAGTTTACTCATATATACTTTAGATTGATTTAAAACTTCATTTTTAATT
TAAAAGGATCTAGGTGAAGATCCTTTTTGATAATCTCATGACCAAAATCCCTTAACGTGAGTTTTCGTTC
CACTGAGCGTCAGACCCCGTAGAAAAGATCAAAGGATCTTCTTGAGATCCTTTTTTTCTGCGCGTAATCT
GCTGCTTGCAAACAAAAAAACCACCGCTACCAGCGGTGGTTTGTTTGCCGGATCAAGAGCTACCAACTCT
TTTTCCGAAGGTAACTGGCTTCAGCAGAGCGCAGATACCAAATACTGTCCTTCTAGTGTAGCCGTAGTTA
GGCCACCACTTCAAGAACTCTGTAGCACCGCCTACATACCTCGCTCTGCTAATCCTGTTACCAGTGGCTG
CTGCCAGTGGCGATAAGTCGTGTCTTACCGGGTTGGACTCAAGACGATAGTTACCGGATAAGGCGCAGCG
GTCGGGCTGAACGGGGGGTTCGTGCACACAGCCCAGCTTGGAGCGAACGACCTACACCGAACTGAGATAC
CTACAGCGTGAGCTATGAGAAAGCGCCACGCTTCCCGAAGGGAGAAAGGCGGACAGGTATCCGGTAAGCG
GCAGGGTCGGAACAGGAGAGCGCACGAGGGAGCTTCCAGGGGGAAACGCCTGGTATCTTTATAGTCCTGT
CGGGTTTCGCCACCTCTGACTTGAGCGTCGATTTTTGTGATGCTCGTCAGGGGGGCGGAGCCTATGGAAA
AACGCCAGCAACGCGGCCTTTTTACGGTTCCTGGCCTTTTGCTGGCCTTGAAGCTGTCCCTGATGGTCGT
CATCTACCTGCCTGGACAGCATGGCCTGCAACGCGGGCATCCCGATGCCGCCGGAAGCGAGAAGAATCAT
AATGGGGAAGGCCATCCAGCCTCGCGTCGAACTAGATGATCCGGCTGTGGAATGTGTGTCAGTTAGGGTG
TGGAAAGTCCCCAGGCTCCCCAGCAGGCAGAAGTATGCAAAGCATGCATCTCAATTAGTCAGCAACCAGG
TGTGGAAAGTCCCCAGGCTCCCCAGCAGGCAGAAGTATGCAAAGCATGCATCTCAATTAGTCAGCAACCA
TAGTCCCGCCCCTAACTCCGCCCATCCCGCCCCTAACTCCGCCCAGTTCCGCCCATTCTCCGCCCCATGG
CTGACTAATTTTTTTTATTTATGCAGAGGCCGAGGCCGCCTCGGCCTCTGAGCTATTCCAGAAGTAGTGA
GGAGGCTTTTTTGGAGGGTGACCGCCACGACCGGTGCCGCCACCATCCCCTGACCCACGCCCCTGACCCC
TCACAAGGAGACGACCTTCCATGACCGAGTACAAGCCCACGGTGCGCCTCGCCACCCGCGACGACGTCCC
CCGGGCCGTACGCACCCTCGCCGCCGCGTTCGCCGACTACCCCGCCACGCGCCACACCGTCGACCCCGAC
CGCCACATCGAACGCGTCACCGAGCTGCAAGAACTCTTCCTCACGCGCGTCGGGCTCGACATCGGCAAGG
TGTGGGTCGCGGACGACGGCGCCGCGGTGGCGGTCTGGACCACGCCGGAGAGCGTCGAAGCGGGGGCGGT
GTTCGCCGAGATCGGCCCGCGCATGGCCGAGTTGAGCGGTTCCCGGCTGGCCGCGCAGCAACAGATGGAA
GGCCTCCTGGCGCCGCACCGGCCCAAGGAGCCCGCGTGGTTCCTGGCCACCGTCGGCGTCTCGCCCGACC
ACCAGGGCAAGGGTCTGGGCAGCGCCGTCGTGCTCCCCGGAGTGGAGGCGGCCGAGCGCGCCGGGGTGCC
CGCCTTCCTGGAGACCTCCGCGCCCCGCAACCTCCCCTTCTACGAGCGGCTCGGCTTCACCGTCACCGCC
GACGTCGAGGTGCCCGAAGGACCGCGCACCTGGTGCATGACCCGCAAGCCCGGTGCCTGACGCCCGCCCC
ACGACCCGCAGCGCCCGACCGAAAGGAGCGCACGACCCGGTCCGACGCGGCCCGACGGGTCCGAGGGGGG
TCGACCTCGAAACTTGTTTATTGCAGCTTATAATGGTTACAAATAAAGCAATAGCATCACAAATTTCACA
AATAAAGCATTTTTTTCACTGCATTCTAGTTGTGGTTTGTCCAAACTCATCAATGTATCTTATCATGTCT
GGATCTGATCCGAACCCCTTCCTCGACCAATTCTCATGTTTGACAGCTTATCATCGCAGATCCGGGCAAC
GTTGTTGCCATTGCTCGACCAATTCTCATGTTTGACAGCTTATCATCGCAGATCCGTATGGTGCACTCTC
AGTACAATCTGCTCTGATGCCGCATAGTTAAGCCAGTATCTGCTCCCTGCTTGTGTGTTGGAGGTCGCTG
AGTAGTGCGCGAGCAAAATTTAAGCTACAACAAGGCAAGGCTTGACCGACAATTGCATGAAGAATCTGCT
TAGGGTTAGGCGTTTTGCGCTGCTTCGCGATGTACGGGCCAGATATACGCGTATCTGAGGGGACTAGGGT
GTGTTTAGGCGAAAAGCGGGGCTTCGGTTGTACGCGGTTAGGAGTCCCCTCAGGATATAGTAGTTTCGCT
TTTGCATAGGGAGGGGGAAATGTAGTCTTATGCAATACTCTTGTAGTCTTGCAACATGGTAACGATGAGT
TAGCAACATGCCTTACAAGGAGAGAAAAAGCACCGTGCATGCCGATTGGTGGAAGTAAGGTGGTACGATC
GTGCCTTATTAGGAAGGCAACAGACGGGTCTGACATGGATTGGACGAACCACTGAATTCCGCATTGCAGA
GATATTGTATTTAAGTGCCTAGCTCGATACAATAAACGCCATTTGACCATTCACCACATTGGTGTGCACC
TCCAAGCTGGCCGGGGATCCTCTAGGGCCTCTGAGCTATTCCAGAAGTAGTGAAGAGGCTTTTTTGGAGG
CCTAGGCTTTTGCAAAAAGCTCCGGATCGATCCTGAGAACTTCAGGGTGAGTTTGGGGACCCTTGATTGT
TCTTTCTTTTTCGCTATTGTAAAATTCATGTTATATGGAGGGGGCAAAGTTTTCAGGGTGTTGTTTAGAA
TGGGAAGATGTCCCTTGTATCACCATGGACCCTCATGATAATTTTGTTTCTTTCACTTTCTACTCTGTTG
ACAACCATTGTCTCCTCTTATTTTCTTTTCATTTTCTGTAACTTTTTCGTTAAACTTTAGCTTGCATTTG
TAACGAATTTTTAAATTCACTTTTGTTTATTTGTCAGATTGTAAGTACTTTCTCTAATCACTTTTTTTTC
AAGGCAATCAGGGTATATTATATTGTACTTCAGCACAGTTTTAGAGAACAATTGTTATAATTAAATGATA
AGGTAGAATATTTCTGCATATAAATTCTGGCTGGCGTGGAAATATTCTTATTGGTAGAAACAACTACATC
CTGGTCATCATCCTGCCTTTCTCTTTATGGTTACAATGATATACACTGTTTGAGATGAGGATAAAATACT
CTGAGTCCAAACCGGGCCCCTCTGCTAACCATGTTCATGCCTTCTTCTTTTTCCTACAGCTCCTGGGCAA
CGTGCTGGTTATTGTGCTGTCTCATCATTTTGGCAAAGAATTGTAATACGACTCACTATAGGGCGAATTG
ATATGTCTAGATTAGATAAAAGTAAAGTGATTAACAGCGCATTAGAGCTGCTTAATGAGGTCGGAATCGA
AGGTTTAACAACCCGTAAACTCGCCCAGAAGCTAGGTGTAGAGCAGCCTACATTGTATTGGCATGTAAAA
AATAAGCGGGCTTTGCTCGACGCCTTAGCCATTGAGATGTTAGATAGGCACCATACTCACTTTTGCCCTT
TAGAAGGGGAAAGCTGGCAAGATTTTTTACGTAATAACGCTAAAAGTTTTAGATGTGCTTTACTAAGTCA
TCGCGATGGAGCAAAAGTACATTTAGGTACACGGCCTACAGAAAAACAGTATGAAACTCTCGAAAATCAA
TTAGCCTTTTTATGCCAACAAGGTTTTTCACTAGAGAATGCATTATATGCACTCAGCGCTGTGGGGCATT
TTACTTTAGGTTGCGTATTGGAAGATCAAGAGCATCAAGTCGCTAAAGAAGAAAGGGAAACACCTACTAC
TGATAGTATGCCGCCATTATTACGACAAGCTATCGAATTATTTGATCACCAAGGTGCAGAGCCAGCCTTC
TTATTCGGCCTTGAATTGATCATATGCGGATTAGAAAAACAACTTAAATGTGAAAGTGGGTCCGCGTACA
GCGGATCCCGGGAATTCAGATCTTATTAAAGCAGAACTTGTTTATTGCAGCTTATAATGGTTACAAATAA
AGCAATAGCATCACAAATTTCACAAATAAAGCATTTTTTTCACTGCATTCTAGTTGTGGTTTGTCCAAAC
TCATCAATGTATCTTATCATGTCTGGTCGAATCCATGGCGCAGAACTGGTAGGTATGGAAGATCCGCGTT
GACATTGATTATTGACTAGTTATTAATAGTAATCAATTACGGGGTCATTAGTTCATAGCCCATATATGGA
GTTCCGCGTTACATAACTTACGGTAAATGGCCCGCCTGGCTGACCGCCCAACGACCCCCGCCCATTGACG
TCAATAATGACGTATGTTCCCATAGTAACGCCAATAGGGACTTTCCATTGACGTCAATGGGTGGAGTATT
TACGGTAAACTGCCCACTTGGCAGTACATCAAGTGTATCATATGCCAAGTACGCCCCCTATTGACGTCAA
TGACGGTAAATGGCCCGCCTGGCATTATGCCCAGTACATGACCTTATGGGACTTTCCTACTTGGCAGTAC
ATCTACGTATTAGTCATCGCTATTACCATGGTGATGCGGTTTTGGCAGTACATCAATGGGCGTGGATAGC
GGTTTGACTCACGGGGATTTCCAAGTCTCCACCCCATTGACGTCAATGGGAGTTTGTTTTGGCACCAAAA
TCAACGGGACTTTCCAAAATGTCGTAACAACTCCGCCCCATTGACGCAAATGGGCGGTAGGCGTGTACGG
TGGGAGGTCTATATAAGCAGAGCTCTCCCTATCAGTGATAGAGATCTCCCTATCAGTGATAGAGATCGTC
GACGAGCTCGTTTAGTGAACCGTCAGATCGCCTGGAGACGCCATCCACGCTGTTTTGACCTCCATAGAAG
ACACCGGGACCGATCCAGCCTCCGGACTCTAGCGTTTAAACTTAAGCTTACCACCATGGATTATAAAGAC
GATGATGACAAGCACCACCACCACCACCACGACAAGGATTGTGAAATGAAACGCACCACACTGGACAGCC
CTTTGGGGAAGCTGGAGCTGTCTGGTTGTGAGCAGGGTCTGCACGAAATAATTTTTCTGGGCAAGGGGAC
GTCTGCAGCTGATGCCGTGGAGGTCCCAGCCCCCGCTGCGGTTCTCGGAGGTCCGGAGCCCCTGATGCAG
GCTACAGCCTGGCTGAATGCCTATTTCCACCAGCCCGAGGCTATCGAAGAGTTCCCCGTGCCGGCTCTTC
ACCATCCCGTTTTCCAGCAAGAGTCGTTCACCAGACAGGTGTTATGGAAGCTGCTGAAGGTTGTGAAATT
CGGAGAAGTGATTTCTTACTCTCACTTAGCAGCCCTGGCAGGCAACCCCGCAGCCACGGCAGCAGTGAAG
ACGGCACTGAGTGGCAATCCTGTCCCTATCCTGATCCCGTGCCACAGAGTGGTCCAGGGGGATTTGGATG
TGGGCGGTTACGAGGGTGGACTGGCCGTGAAGGAATGGCTTCTGGCCCATGAAGGCCACCGGTTGGGGAA
GCCAGGCTTGGGATTCGAACTGGAGGTGCTGTTCCAGGGCCCCGGTACCGCCATCACAAGTTTGTACAAA
AAAGCAGGCTTGAAGGAATTCGGTACCATGAAGAATCTGCTCACTGAGAAGTGTATATCAAGCCACAATT
TCCATCAAAAAGTGATTAAGCAGAGAATGGAGAAGAAGGTTGATTCCAGGTATTTTAAGGATGGTGCAGT
TAAGAAACCTTATTCTGCAAAGACACTGTCCAACAAGAAGTCTTCTGCATCCTTTGGGATCCGGAGGGAG
TTACCTAGTACCAGTCATCTAGTGCAGTATCGTGGCACACATACTTGTACCCGACAGGGCCGGTTAAGAG
AACTGCGCATCAGATGCGTGGCCAGAAAGTTCTTATATTTATGGATTCGAATGACTTTTGGAAGAGTATT
TCCCTCTAAAGCCAGATTTTACTATGAGCAGCGATTACTACGGAAGGTCTTCGAAGAATGGAAAGAGGAG
TGGTGGGTTTTCCAGCACGAGTGGAAACTCTGTGTTCGAGCTGACTGTCACTACAGGTATTACCTGTACA
ACCTGATGTTCCAGACGTGGAAGACCTATGTGCGTCAGCAGCAGGAGATGAGGAACAAGTACATTAGAGC
CGAGGTTCATGATGCAAAGCAAAAGATGCGACAGGCCTGGAAGTCCTGGTTGATCTACGTGGTTGTTCGT
AGGACCAAACTTCAGATGCAGACTACAGCTCTGGAGTTTAGGCAACGGATTATCTTACGGGTGTGGTGGA
GCACGTGGAGGCAGCGACTAGGACAGGTCCGTGTGAGCCGTGCCCTCCATGCCTCTGCTTTGAAGCACAG
GGCCCTGAGCCTCCAGGTGCAGGCTTGGTCACAGTGGCGGGAACAGCTCCTGTATGTCCAGAAGGAGAAA
CAAAAGGTTGTCTCTGCAGTGAAACATCATCAGCACTGGCAAAAACGGAGATTTCTAAAGGCCTGGCTTG
AATACCTGCAAGTCCGCAGAGTGAAGAGACAGCAGAATGAGATGGCTGAGCGATTCCATCATGTCACTGT
GCTCCAGATATACTTCTGTGACTGGCAGCAGGCCTGGGAGCGGAGGGAGAGCTTGTACGCTCACCATGCC
CAGGTGGAGAAACTGGCCAGGAAGATGGCCCTGCGGCGCGCCTTTACTCACTGGAAACACTACATGCTGC
TGTGTGCAGAAGAAGCTGCCCAGTTTGAGATGGCAGAAGAGCACCACAGGCACAGCCAGCTGTATTTTTG
CTTTAGAGCCCTAAAAGACAATGTGACCCACGCTCATCTCCAGCAAATAAGAAGGAATCTTGCTCACCAG
CAGCATGGTGTCACGCTGCTGCACAGGTTCTGGAACCTCTGGCGGTCTCAGATTGAGCAGAAAAAGGAAA
GAGAGCTGCTCCCCTTACTGCATGCTGCCTGGGACCACTACAGAATAGCACTGCTGTGCAAATGTATCGA
ATTGTGGCTACAGTATACTCAGAAGAGGCGGTACAAGCAGCTGCTACAGGCCAGAGCGGATGGTCATTTC
CAGCAGAGAGCCCTGCCTGCTGCCTTCCACACATGGAACAGACTCTGGCGATGGCGCCACCAGGAAAATG
TCCTCAGTGCAAGAGCAACACGTTTCCACAGGGAGACATTAGAGAAGCAAGTATTTTCTCTCTGGAGGCA
GAAGATGTTTCAGCATCGAGAAAACCGCCTGGCAGAGAGAATGGCCATCCTTCACGCAGAGCGACAGCTT
CTGTATAGGTCTTGGTTCATGTGGCACCAGCAGGCAGCAGCACGTCACCAGGAGCAGGAGTGGCAAACAG
TGGCCTGTGCCCACCACCGCCACGGGCGGCTCAAGAAAGCTTTCTGCCTCTGGAGGGAAAGTGCCCAAGG
GCTCAGAACAGAGAGGACGGGCAGGGTGCGGGCAGCAGAATTCCACATGGCCCAGCTCCTGCGTTGGGCC
TGGAGCCAGTGGAGGGAGTGCCTGGCCCTGCGGGGAGCGGAGCGGCAGAAGCTGATGCGAGCAGACCTGC
ACCACCAGCACAGCGTGCTGCACAGGGCGCTGCAGGCATGGGTGACTTACCAGGGCAGGGTGCGAAGCAT
CCTCCGGGAGGTGGCAGCCAGGGAGAGCCAGCACAACAGGCAGCTGCTGCGCGGGGCATTACGTCGCTGG
AAAGAGAACACCATGGCCCGAGTGGATGAAGCCAAAAAAACCTTTCAAGCAAGTACTCATTACAGAAGGA
CCATATGTTCCAAGGTCCTGGTCCAGTGGCGGGAAGCTGTGTCAGTGCAGATGTATTACCGACAGCAGGA
GGACTGTGCCATCTGGGAGGCCCAGAAGGTGCTGGACAGGGGCTGTCTGCGGACCTGGTTTCAGCGCTGG
TGGGACTGCAGCCGGAGGTCAGCCCAGCAGAGACTGCAGCTGGAGAGGGCAGTGCAACACCACCACCGGC
AGCTGCTGCTGGAGGGGCTGGCCCGGTGGAAGACGCACCATCTGCAGTGTGTCAGGAAGAGGCTCCTGCA
CAGGCAGAGCACCCAACTGCTGGCACAGAGACTCAGCCGGACCTGCTTCCGCCAGTGGAGACAACAGCTG
GCAGCCAGGAGGCAGGAGCAGCGGGCGACAGTGCGGGCCCTGTGGTTCTGGGCCTTCTCGCTGCAGGCAA
AGGTGTGGGCCACGTGGCTGGCCTTTGTACTGGAAAGGAGGAGAAAGAAGGCGCGGCTGCAGTGGGCGCT
CCAGGCCTACCAGGGGCAGCTCCTCCAGGAGGGTGCCACGCGGCTCCTGCGCTTTGCAGCCAGCATGAAG
GCCTCCCGGCAGCAGCTGCAGGCCCAGCAGCAGGTCCAGGCGGCTCACAGTCTCCATCGTGCCGTCCGCC
GCTGTGCCACGCTCTGGAAACAGAAAGTGCTGGGCCGGGGCGGGAAGCCTCAGCCCCTGGCAGCCATCGC
ACCCAGCAGGAAAGTGACGTTTGAGGGTCCCCTTCTCAACCGCATTGCTGCTGGGGCTGGGGATGGCACC
CTTGAGACCAAGAGGCCACAGGCTTCTCGGCCTCTGGGAGCTCTGGGCCGCCTGGCTGCTGAGGAGCCCC
ACGCCCTGGAGCTCAACACTGCCCACTCAGCGAGGAAGCAGCCGCGACGCCCACACTTCCTGTTGGAGCC
TGCGCAGAGCCAGAGGCCTCAGAAGCCACAGGAACATGGCCTAGGCATGGCTCAGCCAGCAGCCCCCTCC
CTGACGCGGCCCTTCCTGGCAGAGGCCCCGACAGCACTGGTCCCACACAGCCCCCTGCCTGGGGCCCTGT
CAAGCGCCCCTGGCCCGAAGCAGCCCCCGACGGCAAGCACAGGCCCGGAGCTGCTGCTGCTGCCTCTTTC
CTCCTTCATGCCCTGCGGGGCGGCTGCACCAGCCAGGGTGTCAGCACAGCGGGCTACTCCTAGGGATAAG
CCCCCGGTCCCCTCATCCCTGGCCAGTGTCCCTGACCCCCATCTACTCCTTCCTGGGGACTTCTCAGCCA
CCAGGGCTGGGCCTGGACTTTCAACTGCAGGCAGCCTGGACCTTGAGGCTGAACTTGAGGAGATCCAGCA
GCAACTACTGCACTACCAGACCACCAAGCAGAACCTCTGGTCCTGTCGGCGGCAAGCGAGCAGCCTGCGC
AGGTGGCTGGAGCTGAACAGAGAGGAGCCAGGGCCTGAGGACCAGGAAGTAGAGCAGCAGGTGCAGAAAG
AGCTGGAACAGGTGGAAATGCAGATCCAGCTGCTGGCAGAGGAGCTCCAGGCTCAGCGCCAGCCCATTGG
CGCCTGCGTTGCCCGCATCCAGGCCCTGCGGCAGGCCCTGTGCTAGCTCGAGTGCGGCCGCAACCCAGCT
TTC
Features (pLannotate 1.2.2; 31 found; start..end, strand, type, name):
     85..196     +  polyA_signal   bGH poly(A) signal: bovine growth hormone polyadenylation signal
    737..2526    -  rep_origin     oriP: Epstein-Barr virus oriP replication origin (Yates et al., 2000)
   2527..2745    -  CDS            gL (fragment): GL_EBVB9 - Experimental evidence at protein level: Swiss-Prot protein existence level 1. The heterodimer glycoprotein H-glycoprotein L is required for the fusion of viral and plasma membranes leading to virus entry into the host cell. Acts as a functional inhibitor of gH and maintains gH in an inhibited form. Upon binding to host integrins, gL dissociates from gH leading to activation of the viral fusion glycoproteins gB and gH. Fusion of EBV with B-lymphocytes requires the additional receptor- binding protein gp42, which forms a complex with gH/gL. The heterodimer gH/gL targets also host EPHA
   2828..4755    -  CDS            EBNA1 (fragment): Epstein-Barr nuclear antigen 1, also known as EBNA-1 crucial for latent viral infection, and for episomal amplification of vectors containing the oriP origin (Okita et al., 2013)
   4793..5137    -  CDS            BRRF2_EBVB9 (fragment): Protein inferred from homology: Swiss-Prot protein existence level 3. From Epstein-Barr virus (strain B95-8) (HHV-4) (Human herpesvirus 4).
   5140..5163    -  promoter       tet promoter (fragment): E. coli promoter for tetracycline efflux protein gene
   5276..5380    +  promoter       AmpR promoter: bla
   5381..6241    +  CDS            AmpR: β-lactamase; bla; confers resistance to ampicillin, carbenicillin, and related antibiotics
   6412..7000    +  rep_origin     ori: high-copy-number ColE1/pMB1/pBR322/pUC origin of replication
   7046..7169    -  CDS            TcR (fragment): tetracycline efflux protein; tet; confers resistance to tetracycline
   7207..7504    +  promoter       SV40 promoter: SV40 enhancer and early promoter
   7581..8180    +  CDS            PuroR: puromycin N-acetyltransferase; pac from Streptomyces alboniger; confers resistance to puromycin
   8271..8405    +  polyA_signal   SV40 poly(A) signal: SV40 polyadenylation signal
   8527..8579    -  misc_feature   bom (fragment): basis of mobility region from pBR322
   8710..8803    +  ncRNA          Retro dr1: Accession: RF00214 - Retrovirus direct repeat 1 (dr1)
   8839..9100    +  promoter       RSV promoter: Rous sarcoma virus enhancer/promoter
   9126..9186    +  promoter       SV40 promoter (fragment): SV40 early promoter
   9217..9789    +  intron         β-globin intron: intron from rabbit β-globin gene
   9844..9862    +  promoter       T7 promoter: promoter for bacteriophage T7 RNA polymerase
   9873..10493   +  CDS            tetR: TETR2_ECOLX - Experimental evidence at protein level: Swiss-Prot protein existence level 1. TetR is the repressor of the tetracycline resistance element; its N-terminal region forms a helix-turn-helix structure and binds DNA. Binding of tetracycline to TetR reduces the repressor affinity for the tetracycline resistance gene (tetA) promoter operator sites. From Escherichia coli.
  10535..10656   +  polyA_signal   SV40 poly(A) signal: SV40 polyadenylation signal
  10711..11090   +  enhancer       CMV enhancer: human cytomegalovirus immediate early enhancer
  11091..11294   +  promoter       CMV promoter: human cytomegalovirus (CMV) immediate early promoter
  11296..11315   +  promoter       PLtetO-1 promoter (fragment): modified phage lambda PL promoter with tet operator sites (Lutz and Bujard, 1997)
  11317..11336   +  promoter       PLtetO-1 promoter (fragment): modified phage lambda PL promoter with tet operator sites (Lutz and Bujard, 1997)
  11344..11377   +  promoter       TRE3GV promoter (fragment): 3rd-generation Tet-responsive promoter that can be activated by binding of Tet-On® 3G, optimized for retroviral and lentiviral vectors
  11493..11510   +  CDS            9xHis (fragment): 9xHis affinity tag
  11511..12053   +  CDS            MGMT (fragment): MGMT_HUMAN - Experimental evidence at protein level: Swiss-Prot protein existence level 1. Involved in the cellular defense against the biological effects of O6-methylguanine (O6-MeG) and O4-methylthymine (O4-MeT) in DNA. Repairs the methylated nucleobase in DNA by stoichiometrically transferring the methyl group to a cysteine residue in the enzyme. This is a suicide reaction: the enzyme is irreversibly inactivated. From Homo sapiens (Human).
  12096..12120   +  protein_bind   attB1: mutant version of attB; recombination site for the Gateway® BP reaction BP Clonase™
  12138..15863   +  CDS            SFI1: SFI1_HUMAN - Also known as KIAA0542. Experimental evidence at protein level: Swiss-Prot protein existence level 1. Plays a role in the dynamic structure of centrosome- associated contractile fibers via its interaction with CETN2. From Homo sapiens (Human).
  15883..14      -  protein_bind   attB2 (across the origin): mutant version of attB; recombination site for the Gateway® BP reaction BP Clonase™
