>Addgene plasmid #136793 | pEBTet-SNAP-Sfi1 | addgene full sequence | sequence record 275858 | Addgene NGS Result
TTGTACAAAGTGGTGATGGCAGCTAGCGGCGCGCCCGGCCGCTCGAGTCTAGAGGGCCCGTTTAAACCCG
CTGATCAGCCTCGACTGTGCCTTCTAGTTGCCAGCCATCTGTTGTTTGCCCCTCCCCCGTGCCTTCCTTG
ACCCTGGAAGGTGCCACTCCCACTGTCCTTTCCTAATAAAATGAGGAAATTGCATCGCATTGTCTGAGTA
GGTGTCATTCTATTCTGGGGGGTGGGGTGGGGCAGGACAGCAAGGGGGAGGATTGGGAAGACAATAGCAG
GCTAGAGGATCGATCCCCGCCCCGGACGAACTAAACCTGACTACGACATCTCTGCCCCTTCTTCGCGGGG
CAGTGCATGTAATCCCTTCAGTTGGTTGGTACAACTTGCCAACTGGGCCCTGTTCCACATGTGACACGGG
GGGGGACCAAACACAAAGGGGTTCTCTGACTGTAGTTGACATCCTTATAAATGGATGTGCACATTTGCCA
ACACTGAGTGGCTTTCATCCTGGAGCAGACTTTGCAGTCTGTGGACTGCAACACAACATTGCCTTTATGT
GTAACTCTTGGCTGAAGCTCTTACACCAATGCTGGGGGACATGTACCTCCCAGGGGCCCAGGAAGACTAC
GGGAGGCTACACCAACGTCAATCAGAGGGGCCTGTGTAGCTACCGATAAGCGGACCCTCAAGAGGGCATT
AGCAATAGTGTTTATAAGGCCCCCTTGTTAACCCTAAACGGGTAGCATATGCTTCCCGGGTAGTAGTATA
TACTATCCAGACTAACCCTAATTCAATAGCATATGTTACCCAACGGGAAGCATATGCTATCGAATTAGGG
TTAGTAAAAGGGTCCTAAGGAACAGCGATATCTCCCACCCCATGAGCTGTCACGGTTTTATTTACATGGG
GTCAGGATTCCACGAGGGTAGTGAACCATTTTAGTCACAAGGGCAGTGGCTGAAGATCAAGGAGCGGGCA
GTGAACTCTCCTGAATCTTCGCCTGCTTCTTCATTCTCCTTCGTTTAGCTAATAGAATAACTGCTGAGTT
GTGAACAGTAAGGTGTATGTGAGGTGCTCGAAAACAAGGTTTCAGGTGACGCCCCCAGAATAAAATTTGG
ACGGGGGGTTCAGTGGTGGCATTGTGCTATGACACCAATATAACCCTCACAAACCCCTTGGGCAATAAAT
ACTAGTGTAGGAATGAAACATTCTGAATATCTTTAACAATAGAAATCCATGGGGTGGGGACAAGCCGTAA
AGACTGGATGTCCATCTCACACGAATTTATGGCTATGGGCAACACATAATCCTAGTGCAATATGATACTG
GGGTTATTAAGATGTGTCCCAGGCAGGGACCAAGACAGGTGAACCATGTTGTTACACTCTATTTGTAACA
AGGGGAAAGAGAGTGGACGCCGACAGCAGCGGACTCCACTGGTTGTCTCTAACACCCCCGAAAATTAAAC
GGGGCTCCACGCCAATGGGGCCCATAAACAAAGACAAGTGGCCACTCTTTTTTTTGAAATTGTGGAGTGG
GGGCACGCGTCAGCCCCCACACGCCGCCCTGCGGTTTTGGACTGTAAAATAAGGGTGTAATAACTTGGCT
GATTGTAACCCCGCTAACCACTGCGGTCAAACCACTTGCCCACAAAACCACTAATGGCACCCCGGGGAAT
ACCTGCATAAGTAGGTGGGCGGGCCAAGATAGGGGCGCGATTGCTGCGATCTGGAGGACAAATTACACAC
ACTTGCGCCTGAGCGCCAAGCACAGGGTTGTTGGTCCTCATATTCACGAGGTCGCTGAGAGCACGGTGGG
CTAATGTTGCCATGGGTAGCATATACTACCCAAATATCTGGATAGCATATGCTATCCTAATCTATATCTG
GGTAGCATAGGCTATCCTAATCTATATCTGGGTAGTATATGCTATCCTAATCTGTATCCGGGTAGCATAT
GCTATCCTAATAGAGATTAGGGTAGTATATGCTATCCTAATTTATATCTGGGTAGCATATACTACCCAAA
TATCTGGATAGCATATGCTATCCTAATCTATATCTGGGTAGCATATGCTATCCTAATCTATATCTGGGTA
GCATAGGCTATCCTAATCTATATCTGGGTAGCATATGCTATCCTAATCTATATCTGGGTAGTATATGCTA
TCCTAATTTATATCTGGGTAGCATAGGCTATCCTAATCTATATCTGGGTAGCATATGCTATCCTAATCTA
TATCTGGGTAGTATATGCTATCCTAATCTGTATCCGGGTAGCATATGCTATCCTCATGCATATACAGTCA
GCATATGATACCCAGTAGTAGAGTGGGAGTGCTATCCTTTGCATATGCCGCCACCTCCCAAGGGGGCGTG
AATTTTCGCTGCTTGTCCTTTTCCTGCTGGTTGCTCCCATTCTTAGGTGAATTTAAGGAGGCCAGGCTAA
AGCCGTCGCATGTCTGATTGCTCACCAGGTAAATGTCGCTAATGTTTTCCAACGCGAGAAGGTGTTGAGC
GCGGAGCTGAGTGACGTGACAACATGGGTATGCCCAATTGCCCCATGTTGGGAGGACGAAAATGGTGACA
AGACAGATGGCCAGAAATACACCAACAGCACGCATGATGTCTACTGGGGATTTATTCTTTAGTGCGGGGG
AATACACGGCTTTTAATACGATTGAGGGCGTCTCCTAACAAGTTACATCACTCCTGCCCTTCCTCACCCT
CATCTCCATCACCTCCTTCATCTCCGTCATCTCCGTCATCACCCTCCGCGGCAGCCCCTTCCACCATAGG
TGGAAACCAGGGAGGCAAATCTACTCCATCGTCAAAGCTGCACACAGTCACCCTGATATTGCAGGTAGGA
GCGGGCTTTGTCATAACAAGGTCCTTAATCGCATCCTTCAAAACCTCAGCAAATATATGAGTTTGTAAAA
AGACCATGAAATAACAGACAATGGACTCCCTTAGCGGGCCAGGTTGTGGGCCGGGTCCAGGGGCCATTCC
AAAGGGGAGACGACTCAATGGTGTAAGACGACATTGTGGAATAGCAAGGGCAGTTCCTCGCCTTAGGTTG
TAAAGGGAGGTCTTACTACCTCCATATACGAACACACCGGCGACCCAAGTTCCTTCGTCGGTAGTCCTTT
CTACGTGACTCCTAGCCAGGAGAGCTCTTAAACCTTCTGCAATGTTCTCAAATTTCGGGTTGGAACCTCC
TTGACCACGATGCTTTCCAAACCACCCTCCTTTTTTGCGCCTGCCTCCATCACCCTGACCCCGGGGTCCA
GTGCTTGGGCCTTCTCCTGGGTCATCTGCGGGGCCCTGCTCTATCGCTCCCGGGGGCACGTCAGGCTCAC
CATCTGGGCCACCTTCTTGGTGGTATTCAAAATAATCGGCTTCCCCTACAGGGTGGAAAAATGGCCTTCT
ACCTGGAGGGGGCCTGCGCGGTGGAGACCCGGATGATGATGACTGACTACTGGGACTCCTGGGCCTCTTT
TCTCCACGTCCACGACCTCTCCCCCTGGCTCTTTCACGACTTCCCCCCCTGGCTCTTTCACGTCCTCTAC
CCCGGCGGCCTCCACTACCTCCTCGACCCCGGCCTCCACTACCTCCTCGACCCCGGCCTCCACTGCCTCC
TCGACCCCGGCCTCCACCTCCTGCTCCTGCCCCTCCTGCTCCTGCCCCTCCTCCTGCTCCTGCCCCTCCT
GCCCCTCCTGCTCCTGCCCCTCCTGCCCCTCCTGCTCCTGCCCCTCCTGCCCCTCCTGCTCCTGCCCCTC
CTGCCCCTCCTCCTGCTCCTGCCCCTCCTGCCCCTCCTCCTGCTCCTGCCCCTCCTCCCCCTCCTCCTCC
TGCCCCTCCTSCCCCTCCTSCTCCTGCCCCTCCTGCCCCTCCTGCTCCTGCCCCTCCYGCTCCTGCCCCT
CCTGCTCCTGCCCCTCCTGCTCCTGCCCCTCCTGCCCCTCCTGCCCCTCCTCCTGCTCCTGCCCCTCCTG
CTCCTGCCCCTCCTGCCCCTCCTGCCCCTCCTGCTCCTGCCCCTCCTNNNGCTCCTGCCCCTCCTGCNNN
TCCTGCCCCTCCTCCYGCTCCTGCCCCTCCTGCCCCTCCTCCTGCTCCTGCCCCTMCTCCTGCTCCTGCC
CCTCCTGCSCCTCCTGCCCCTCCTGCCCCTCCTGCTCCTGCCCCTCCTGCCCCTCCTNNNGCTCCTGCCC
CTCCTCCTGCTCCTSCYCCTCCTGCCCCTCCTGCCCCTCCTCCTGCTCCTGCCCCTCCTCCTGCTCCTGC
CCCTCCTGCCCCTCCTGCCCCTCCTGCCCCTCCTCCTGCTCCTGCCCCTCCTCCTGCTCCTGCCCCTCCT
GCTCCTGCCCCTCCCGCTCCTGCTCCTGCTCCTGTTCCACCGTGGGTCCCTTTGCAGCCAATGCAACTTG
GACGTTTTTGGGGTCTCCGGACACCATCTCTATGTCTTGGCCCTGATCCTGAGCCGCCCGGGGCTCCTGG
TCTTCCGCCTCCTCGTCCTCGTCCTCTTCCCCGTCCTCGTCCATGGTTATCACCCCCTCTTCTTTGAGGT
CCACTGCCGCCGGAGCCTTCTGGTCCAGATGTGTCTCCCTTCTCTCCTAGGCCATTTCCAGGTCCTGTAC
CTGGCCCCTCGTCAGACATGATTCACACTAAAAGAGATCAATAGACATCTTTATTAGACGACGCTCAGTG
AATACAGGGAGTGCAGACTCCTGCCCCCTCCAACAGCCCCCCCACCCTCATCCCCTTCATGGTCGCTGTC
AGACAGATCCAGGTCTGAAAATTCCCCATCCTCCGAACCATCCTCGTCCTCATCACCAATTACTCGCAGC
CCGGAAAACTCCCGCTGAACATCCTCAAGATTTGCGTCCTGAGCCTCAAGCCAGGCCTCAAATTCCTCGT
CCCCCTTTTTGCTGGACGGTAGGGATGGGGATTCTCGGGACCCCTCCTCTTCCTCTTCAAGGTCACCAGA
CAGAGATGCTACTGGGGCAACGGAAGAAAAGCTGGGTGCGGCCTGTGAGGATCAGCTTATCGATGATAAG
CTGTCAAACATGAGAATTCTTGAAGACGAAAGGGCCTCGTGATACGCCTATTTTTATAGGTTAATGTCAT
GATAATAATGGTTTCTTAGACGTCAGGTGGCACTTTTCGGGGAAATGTGCGCGGAACCCCTATTTGTTTA
TTTTTCTAAATACATTCAAATATGTATCCGCTCATGAGACAATAACCCTGATAAATGCTTCAATAATATT
GAAAAAGGAAGAGTATGAGTATTCAACATTTCCGTGTCGCCCTTATTCCCTTTTTTGCGGCATTTTGCCT
TCCTGTTTTTGCTCACCCAGAAACGCTGGTGAAAGTAAAAGATGCTGAAGATCAGTTGGGTGCACGAGTG
GGTTACATCGAACTGGATCTCAACAGCGGTAAGATCCTTGAGAGTTTTCGCCCCGAAGAACGTTTTCCAA
TGATGAGCACTTTTAAAGTTCTGCTATGTGGCGCGGTATTATCCCGTGTTGACGCCGGGCAAGAGCAACT
CGGTCGCCGCATACACTATTCTCAGAATGACTTGGTTGAGTACTCACCAGTCACAGAAAAGCATCTTACG
GATGGCATGACAGTAAGAGAATTATGCAGTGCTGCCATAACCATGAGTGATAACACTGCGGCCAACTTAC
TTCTGACAACGATCGGAGGACCGAAGGAGCTAACCGCTTTTTTGCACAACATGGGGGATCATGTAACTCG
CCTTGATCGTTGGGAACCGGAGCTGAATGAAGCCATACCAAACGACGAGCGTGACACCACGATGCCTGCA
GCAATGGCAACAACGTTGCGCAAACTATTAACTGGCGAACTACTTACTCTAGCTTCCCGGCAACAATTAA
TAGACTGGATGGAGGCGGATAAAGTTGCAGGACCACTTCTGCGCTCGGCCCTTCCGGCTGGCTGGTTTAT
TGCTGATAAATCTGGAGCCGGTGAGCGTGGGTCTCGCGGTATCATTGCAGCACTGGGGCCAGATGGTAAG
CCCTCCCGTATCGTAGTTATCTACACGACGGGGAGTCAGGCAACTATGGATGAACGAAATAGACAGATCG
CTGAGATAGGTGCCTCACTGATTAAGCATTGGTAACTGTCAGACCAAGTTTACTCATATATACTTTAGAT
TGATTTAAAACTTCATTTTTAATTTAAAAGGATCTAGGTGAAGATCCTTTTTGATAATCTCATGACCAAA
ATCCCTTAACGTGAGTTTTCGTTCCACTGAGCGTCAGACCCCGTAGAAAAGATCAAAGGATCTTCTTGAG
ATCCTTTTTTTCTGCGCGTAATCTGCTGCTTGCAAACAAAAAAACCACCGCTACCAGCGGTGGTTTGTTT
GCCGGATCAAGAGCTACCAACTCTTTTTCCGAAGGTAACTGGCTTCAGCAGAGCGCAGATACCAAATACT
GTCCTTCTAGTGTAGCCGTAGTTAGGCCACCACTTCAAGAACTCTGTAGCACCGCCTACATACCTCGCTC
TGCTAATCCTGTTACCAGTGGCTGCTGCCAGTGGCGATAAGTCGTGTCTTACCGGGTTGGACTCAAGACG
ATAGTTACCGGATAAGGCGCAGCGGTCGGGCTGAACGGGGGGTTCGTGCACACAGCCCAGCTTGGAGCGA
ACGACCTACACCGAACTGAGATACCTACAGCGTGAGCTATGAGAAAGCGCCACGCTTCCCGAAGGGAGAA
AGGCGGACAGGTATCCGGTAAGCGGCAGGGTCGGAACAGGAGAGCGCACGAGGGAGCTTCCAGGGGGAAA
CGCCTGGTATCTTTATAGTCCTGTCGGGTTTCGCCACCTCTGACTTGAGCGTCGATTTTTGTGATGCTCG
TCAGGGGGGCGGAGCCTATGGAAAAACGCCAGCAACGCGGCCTTTTTACGGTTCCTGGCCTTTTGCTGGC
CTTGAAGCTGTCCCTGATGGTCGTCATCTACCTGCCTGGACAGCATGGCCTGCAACGCGGGCATCCCGAT
GCCGCCGGAAGCGAGAAGAATCATAATGGGGAAGGCCATCCAGCCTCGCGTCGAACTAGATGATCCGGCT
GTGGAATGTGTGTCAGTTAGGGTGTGGAAAGTCCCCAGGCTCCCCAGCAGGCAGAAGTATGCAAAGCATG
CATCTCAATTAGTCAGCAACCAGGTGTGGAAAGTCCCCAGGCTCCCCAGCAGGCAGAAGTATGCAAAGCA
TGCATCTCAATTAGTCAGCAACCATAGTCCCGCCCCTAACTCCGCCCATCCCGCCCCTAACTCCGCCCAG
TTCCGCCCATTCTCCGCCCCATGGCTGACTAATTTTTTTTATTTATGCAGAGGCCGAGGCCGCCTCGGCC
TCTGAGCTATTCCAGAAGTAGTGAGGAGGCTTTTTTGGAGGGTGACCGCCACGACCGGTGCCGCCACCAT
CCCCTGACCCACGCCCCTGACCCCTCACAAGGAGACGACCTTCCATGACCGAGTACAAGCCCACGGTGCG
CCTCGCCACCCGCGACGACGTCCCCCGGGCCGTACGCACCCTCGCCGCCGCGTTCGCCGACTACCCCGCC
ACGCGCCACACCGTCGACCCCGACCGCCACATCGAACGCGTCACCGAGCTGCAAGAACTCTTCCTCACGC
GCGTCGGGCTCGACATCGGCAAGGTGTGGGTCGCGGACGACGGCGCCGCGGTGGCGGTCTGGACCACGCC
GGAGAGCGTCGAAGCGGGGGCGGTGTTCGCCGAGATCGGCCCGCGCATGGCCGAGTTGAGCGGTTCCCGG
CTGGCCGCGCAGCAACAGATGGAAGGCCTCCTGGCGCCGCACCGGCCCAAGGAGCCCGCGTGGTTCCTGG
CCACCGTCGGCGTCTCGCCCGACCACCAGGGCAAGGGTCTGGGCAGCGCCGTCGTGCTCCCCGGAGTGGA
GGCGGCCGAGCGCGCCGGGGTGCCCGCCTTCCTGGAGACCTCCGCGCCCCGCAACCTCCCCTTCTACGAG
CGGCTCGGCTTCACCGTCACCGCCGACGTCGAGGTGCCCGAAGGACCGCGCACCTGGTGCATGACCCGCA
AGCCCGGTGCCTGACGCCCGCCCCACGACCCGCAGCGCCCGACCGAAAGGAGCGCACGACCCGGTCCGAC
GCGGCCCGACGGGTCCGAGGGGGGTCGACCTCGAAACTTGTTTATTGCAGCTTATAATGGTTACAAATAA
AGCAATAGCATCACAAATTTCACAAATAAAGCATTTTTTTCACTGCATTCTAGTTGTGGTTTGTCCAAAC
TCATCAATGTATCTTATCATGTCTGGATCTGATCCGAACCCCTTCCTCGACCAATTCTCATGTTTGACAG
CTTATCATCGCAGATCCGGGCAACGTTGTTGCCATTGCTCGACCAATTCTCATGTTTGACAGCTTATCAT
CGCAGATCCGTATGGTGCACTCTCAGTACAATCTGCTCTGATGCCGCATAGTTAAGCCAGTATCTGCTCC
CTGCTTGTGTGTTGGAGGTCGCTGAGTAGTGCGCGAGCAAAATTTAAGCTACAACAAGGCAAGGCTTGAC
CGACAATTGCATGAAGAATCTGCTTAGGGTTAGGCGTTTTGCGCTGCTTCGCGATGTACGGGCCAGATAT
ACGCGTATCTGAGGGGACTAGGGTGTGTTTAGGCGAAAAGCGGGGCTTCGGTTGTACGCGGTTAGGAGTC
CCCTCAGGATATAGTAGTTTCGCTTTTGCATAGGGAGGGGGAAATGTAGTCTTATGCAATACTCTTGTAG
TCTTGCAACATGGTAACGATGAGTTAGCAACATGCCTTACAAGGAGAGAAAAAGCACCGTGCATGCCGAT
TGGTGGAAGTAAGGTGGTACGATCGTGCCTTATTAGGAAGGCAACAGACGGGTCTGACATGGATTGGACG
AACCACTGAATTCCGCATTGCAGAGATATTGTATTTAAGTGCCTAGCTCGATACAATAAACGCCATTTGA
CCATTCACCACATTGGTGTGCACCTCCAAGCTGGCCGGGGATCCTCTAGGGCCTCTGAGCTATTCCAGAA
GTAGTGAAGAGGCTTTTTTGGAGGCCTAGGCTTTTGCAAAAAGCTCCGGATCGATCCTGAGAACTTCAGG
GTGAGTTTGGGGACCCTTGATTGTTCTTTCTTTTTCGCTATTGTAAAATTCATGTTATATGGAGGGGGCA
AAGTTTTCAGGGTGTTGTTTAGAATGGGAAGATGTCCCTTGTATCACCATGGACCCTCATGATAATTTTG
TTTCTTTCACTTTCTACTCTGTTGACAACCATTGTCTCCTCTTATTTTCTTTTCATTTTCTGTAACTTTT
TCGTTAAACTTTAGCTTGCATTTGTAACGAATTTTTAAATTCACTTTTGTTTATTTGTCAGATTGTAAGT
ACTTTCTCTAATCACTTTTTTTTCAAGGCAATCAGGGTATATTATATTGTACTTCAGCACAGTTTTAGAG
AACAATTGTTATAATTAAATGATAAGGTAGAATATTTCTGCATATAAATTCTGGCTGGCGTGGAAATATT
CTTATTGGTAGAAACAACTACATCCTGGTCATCATCCTGCCTTTCTCTTTATGGTTACAATGATATACAC
TGTTTGAGATGAGGATAAAATACTCTGAGTCCAAACCGGGCCCCTCTGCTAACCATGTTCATGCCTTCTT
CTTTTTCCTACAGCTCCTGGGCAACGTGCTGGTTATTGTGCTGTCTCATCATTTTGGCAAAGAATTGTAA
TACGACTCACTATAGGGCGAATTGATATGTCTAGATTAGATAAAAGTAAAGTGATTAACAGCGCATTAGA
GCTGCTTAATGAGGTCGGAATCGAAGGTTTAACAACCCGTAAACTCGCCCAGAAGCTAGGTGTAGAGCAG
CCTACATTGTATTGGCATGTAAAAAATAAGCGGGCTTTGCTCGACGCCTTAGCCATTGAGATGTTAGATA
GGCACCATACTCACTTTTGCCCTTTAGAAGGGGAAAGCTGGCAAGATTTTTTACGTAATAACGCTAAAAG
TTTTAGATGTGCTTTACTAAGTCATCGCGATGGAGCAAAAGTACATTTAGGTACACGGCCTACAGAAAAA
CAGTATGAAACTCTCGAAAATCAATTAGCCTTTTTATGCCAACAAGGTTTTTCACTAGAGAATGCATTAT
ATGCACTCAGCGCTGTGGGGCATTTTACTTTAGGTTGCGTATTGGAAGATCAAGAGCATCAAGTCGCTAA
AGAAGAAAGGGAAACACCTACTACTGATAGTATGCCGCCATTATTACGACAAGCTATCGAATTATTTGAT
CACCAAGGTGCAGAGCCAGCCTTCTTATTCGGCCTTGAATTGATCATATGCGGATTAGAAAAACAACTTA
AATGTGAAAGTGGGTCCGCGTACAGCGGATCCCGGGAATTCAGATCTTATTAAAGCAGAACTTGTTTATT
GCAGCTTATAATGGTTACAAATAAAGCAATAGCATCACAAATTTCACAAATAAAGCATTTTTTTCACTGC
ATTCTAGTTGTGGTTTGTCCAAACTCATCAATGTATCTTATCATGTCTGGTCGAATCCATGGCGCAGAAC
TGGTAGGTATGGAAGATCCGCGTTGACATTGATTATTGACTAGTTATTAATAGTAATCAATTACGGGGTC
ATTAGTTCATAGCCCATATATGGAGTTCCGCGTTACATAACTTACGGTAAATGGCCCGCCTGGCTGACCG
CCCAACGACCCCCGCCCATTGACGTCAATAATGACGTATGTTCCCATAGTAACGCCAATAGGGACTTTCC
ATTGACGTCAATGGGTGGAGTATTTACGGTAAACTGCCCACTTGGCAGTACATCAAGTGTATCATATGCC
AAGTACGCCCCCTATTGACGTCAATGACGGTAAATGGCCCGCCTGGCATTATGCCCAGTACATGACCTTA
TGGGACTTTCCTACTTGGCAGTACATCTACGTATTAGTCATCGCTATTACCATGGTGATGCGGTTTTGGC
AGTACATCAATGGGCGTGGATAGCGGTTTGACTCACGGGGATTTCCAAGTCTCCACCCCATTGACGTCAA
TGGGAGTTTGTTTTGGCACCAAAATCAACGGGACTTTCCAAAATGTCGTAACAACTCCGCCCCATTGACG
CAAATGGGCGGTAGGCGTGTACGGTGGGAGGTCTATATAAGCAGAGCTCTCCCTATCAGTGATAGAGATC
TCCCTATCAGTGATAGAGATCGTCGACGAGCTCGTTTAGTGAACCGTCAGATCGCCTGGAGACGCCATCC
ACGCTGTTTTGACCTCCATAGAAGACACCGGGACCGATCCAGCCTCCGGACTCTAGCGTTTAAACTTAAG
CTTACCACCATGGATTATAAAGACGATGATGACAAGCACCACCACCACCACCACGACAAGGATTGTGAAA
TGAAACGCACCACACTGGACAGCCCTTTGGGGAAGCTGGAGCTGTCTGGTTGTGAGCAGGGTCTGCACGA
AATAATTTTTCTGGGCAAGGGGACGTCTGCAGCTGATGCCGTGGAGGTCCCAGCCCCCGCTGCGGTTCTC
GGAGGTCCGGAGCCCCTGATGCAGGCTACAGCCTGGCTGAATGCCTATTTCCACCAGCCCGAGGCTATCG
AAGAGTTCCCCGTGCCGGCTCTTCACCATCCCGTTTTCCAGCAAGAGTCGTTCACCAGACAGGTGTTATG
GAAGCTGCTGAAGGTTGTGAAATTCGGAGAAGTGATTTCTTACTCTCACTTAGCAGCCCTGGCAGGCAAC
CCCGCAGCCACGGCAGCAGTGAAGACGGCACTGAGTGGCAATCCTGTCCCTATCCTGATCCCGTGCCACA
GAGTGGTCCAGGGGGATTTGGATGTGGGCGGTTACGAGGGTGGACTGGCCGTGAAGGAATGGCTTCTGGC
CCATGAAGGCCACCGGTTGGGGAAGCCAGGCTTGGGATTCGAACTGGAGGTGCTGTTCCAGGGCCCCGGT
ACCGCCATCACAAGTTTGTACAAAAAAGCAGGCTTGAAGGAATTCGGTACCATGAAGAATCTGCTCACTG
AGAAGTGTATATCAAGCCACAATTTCCATCAAAAAGTGATTAAGCAGAGAATGGAGAAGAAGGTTGATTC
CAGGTATTTTAAGGATGGTGCAGTTAAGAAACCTTATTCTGCAAAGACACTGTCCAACAAGAAGTCTTCT
GCATCCTTTGGGATCCGGAGGGAGTTACCTAGTACCAGTCATCTAGTGCAGTATCGTGGCACACATACTT
GTACCCGACAGGGCCGGTTAAGAGAACTGCGCATCAGATGCGTGGCCAGAAAGTTCTTATATTTATGGAT
TCGAATGACTTTTGGAAGAGTATTTCCCTCTAAAGCCAGATTTTACTATGAGCAGCGATTACTACGGAAG
GTCTTCGAAGAATGGAAAGAGGAGTGGTGGGTTTTCCAGCACGAGTGGAAACTCTGTGTTCGAGCTGACT
GTCACTACAGGTATTACCTGTACAACCTGATGTTCCAGACGTGGAAGACCTATGTGCGTCAGCAGCAGGA
GATGAGGAACAAGTACATTAGAGCCGAGGTTCATGATGCAAAGCAAAAGATGCGACAGGCCTGGAAGTCC
TGGTTGATCTACGTGGTTGTTCGTAGGACCAAACTTCAGATGCAGACTACAGCTCTGGAGTTTAGGCAAC
GGATTATCTTACGGGTGTGGTGGAGCACGTGGAGGCAGCGACTAGGACAGGTCCGTGTGAGCCGTGCCCT
CCATGCCTCTGCTTTGAAGCACAGGGCCCTGAGCCTCCAGGTGCAGGCTTGGTCACAGTGGCGGGAACAG
CTCCTGTATGTCCAGAAGGAGAAACAAAAGGTTGTCTCTGCAGTGAAACATCATCAGCACTGGCAAAAAC
GGAGATTTCTAAAGGCCTGGCTTGAATACCTGCAAGTCCGCAGAGTGAAGAGACAGCAGAATGAGATGGC
TGAGCGATTCCATCATGTCACTGTGCTCCAGATATACTTCTGTGACTGGCAGCAGGCCTGGGAGCGGAGG
GAGAGCTTGTACGCTCACCATGCCCAGGTGGAGAAACTGGCCAGGAAGATGGCCCTGCGGCGCGCCTTTA
CTCACTGGAAACACTACATGCTGCTGTGTGCAGAAGAAGCTGCCCAGTTTGAGATGGCAGAAGAGCACCA
CAGGCACAGCCAGCTGTATTTTTGCTTTAGAGCCCTAAAAGACAATGTGACCCACGCTCATCTCCAGCAA
ATAAGAAGGAATCTTGCTCACCAGCAGCATGGTGTCACGCTGCTGCACAGGTTCTGGAACCTCTGGCGGT
CTCAGATTGAGCAGAAAAAGGAAAGAGAGCTGCTCCCCTTACTGCATGCTGCCTGGGACCACTACAGAAT
AGCACTGCTGTGCAAATGTATCGAATTGTGGCTACAGTATACTCAGAAGAGGCGGTACAAGCAGCTGCTA
CAGGCCAGAGCGGATGGTCATTTCCAGCAGAGAGCCCTGCCTGCTGCCTTCCACACATGGAACAGACTCT
GGCGATGGCGCCACCAGGAAAATGTCCTCAGTGCAAGAGCAACACGTTTCCACAGGGAGACATTAGAGAA
GCAAGTATTTTCTCTCTGGAGGCAGAAGATGTTTCAGCATCGAGAAAACCGCCTGGCAGAGAGAATGGCC
ATCCTTCACGCAGAGCGACAGCTTCTGTATAGGTCTTGGTTCATGTGGCACCAGCAGGCAGCAGCACGTC
ACCAGGAGCAGGAGTGGCAAACAGTGGCCTGTGCCCACCACCGCCACGGGCGGCTCAAGAAAGCTTTCTG
CCTCTGGAGGGAAAGTGCCCAAGGGCTCAGAACAGAGAGGACGGGCAGGGTGCGGGCAGCAGAATTCCAC
ATGGCCCAGCTCCTGCGTTGGGCCTGGAGCCAGTGGAGGGAGTGCCTGGCCCTGCGGGGAGCGGAGCGGC
AGAAGCTGATGCGAGCAGACCTGCACCACCAGCACAGCGTGCTGCACAGGGCGCTGCAGGCATGGGTGAC
TTACCAGGGCAGGGTGCGAAGCATCCTCCGGGAGGTGGCAGCCAGGGAGAGCCAGCACAACAGGCAGCTG
CTGCGCGGGGCATTACGTCGCTGGAAAGAGAACACCATGGCCCGAGTGGATGAAGCCAAAAAAACCTTTC
AAGCAAGTACTCATTACAGAAGGACCATATGTTCCAAGGTCCTGGTCCAGTGGCGGGAAGCTGTGTCAGT
GCAGATGTATTACCGACAGCAGGAGGACTGTGCCATCTGGGAGGCCCAGAAGGTGCTGGACAGGGGCTGT
CTGCGGACCTGGTTTCAGCGCTGGTGGGACTGCAGCCGGAGGTCAGCCCAGCAGAGACTGCAGCTGGAGA
GGGCAGTGCAACACCACCACCGGCAGCTGCTGCTGGAGGGGCTGGCCCGGTGGAAGACGCACCATCTGCA
GTGTGTCAGGAAGAGGCTCCTGCACAGGCAGAGCACCCAACTGCTGGCACAGAGACTCAGCCGGACCTGC
TTCCGCCAGTGGAGACAACAGCTGGCAGCCAGGAGGCAGGAGCAGCGGGCGACAGTGCGGGCCCTGTGGT
TCTGGGCCTTCTCGCTGCAGGCAAAGGTGTGGGCCACGTGGCTGGCCTTTGTACTGGAAAGGAGGAGAAA
GAAGGCGCGGCTGCAGTGGGCGCTCCAGGCCTACCAGGGGCAGCTCCTCCAGGAGGGTGCCACGCGGCTC
CTGCGCTTTGCAGCCAGCATGAAGGCCTCCCGGCAGCAGCTGCAGGCCCAGCAGCAGGTCCAGGCGGCTC
ACAGTCTCCATCGTGCCGTCCGCCGCTGTGCCACGCTCTGGAAACAGAAAGTGCTGGGCCGGGGCGGGAA
GCCTCAGCCCCTGGCAGCCATCGCACCCAGCAGGAAAGTGACGTTTGAGGGTCCCCTTCTCAACCGCATT
GCTGCTGGGGCTGGGGATGGCACCCTTGAGACCAAGAGGCCACAGGCTTCTCGGCCTCTGGGAGCTCTGG
GCCGCCTGGCTGCTGAGGAGCCCCACGCCCTGGAGCTCAACACTGCCCACTCAGCGAGGAAGCAGCCGCG
ACGCCCACACTTCCTGTTGGAGCCTGCGCAGAGCCAGAGGCCTCAGAAGCCACAGGAACATGGCCTAGGC
ATGGCTCAGCCAGCAGCCCCCTCCCTGACGCGGCCCTTCCTGGCAGAGGCCCCGACAGCACTGGTCCCAC
ACAGCCCCCTGCCTGGGGCCCTGTCAAGCGCCCCTGGCCCGAAGCAGCCCCCGACGGCAAGCACAGGCCC
GGAGCTGCTGCTGCTGCCTCTTTCCTCCTTCATGCCCTGCGGGGCGGCTGCACCAGCCAGGGTGTCAGCA
CAGCGGGCTACTCCTAGGGATAAGCCCCCGGTCCCCTCATCCCTGGCCAGTGTCCCTGACCCCCATCTAC
TCCTTCCTGGGGACTTCTCAGCCACCAGGGCTGGGCCTGGACTTTCAACTGCAGGCAGCCTGGACCTTGA
GGCTGAACTTGAGGAGATCCAGCAGCAACTACTGCACTACCAGACCACCAAGCAGAACCTCTGGTCCTGT
CGGCGGCAAGCGAGCAGCCTGCGCAGGTGGCTGGAGCTGAACAGAGAGGAGCCAGGGCCTGAGGACCAGG
AAGTAGAGCAGCAGGTGCAGAAAGAGCTGGAACAGGTGGAAATGCAGATCCAGCTGCTGGCAGAGGAGCT
CCAGGCTCAGCGCCAGCCCATTGGCGCCTGCGTTGCCCGCATCCAGGCCCTGCGGCAGGCCCTGTGCTAG
CTCGAGTGCGGCCGCAACCCAGCTTTC
Features (pLannotate 1.2.2; 31 found; start..end, strand, type, name):
     85..196     +  polyA_signal   bGH poly(A) signal: bovine growth hormone polyadenylation signal
    737..2294    -  rep_origin     oriP (fragment): Epstein-Barr virus oriP replication origin (Yates et al., 2000)
   2407..2625    -  CDS            gL (fragment): GL_EBVB9 - Experimental evidence at protein level: Swiss-Prot protein existence level 1. The heterodimer glycoprotein H-glycoprotein L is required for the fusion of viral and plasma membranes leading to virus entry into the host cell. Acts as a functional inhibitor of gH and maintains gH in an inhibited form. Upon binding to host integrins, gL dissociates from gH leading to activation of the viral fusion glycoproteins gB and gH. Fusion of EBV with B-lymphocytes requires the additional receptor- binding protein gp42, which forms a complex with gH/gL. The heterodimer gH/gL targets also host EPHA
   2708..4639    -  CDS            EBNA1: Epstein-Barr nuclear antigen 1, also known as EBNA-1 crucial for latent viral infection, and for episomal amplification of vectors containing the oriP origin (Okita et al., 2013)
   4677..5021    -  CDS            BRRF2_EBVB9 (fragment): Protein inferred from homology: Swiss-Prot protein existence level 3. From Epstein-Barr virus (strain B95-8) (HHV-4) (Human herpesvirus 4).
   5024..5047    -  promoter       tet promoter (fragment): E. coli promoter for tetracycline efflux protein gene
   5160..5264    +  promoter       AmpR promoter: bla
   5265..6125    +  CDS            AmpR: β-lactamase; bla; confers resistance to ampicillin, carbenicillin, and related antibiotics
   6296..6884    +  rep_origin     ori: high-copy-number ColE1/pMB1/pBR322/pUC origin of replication
   6930..7053    -  CDS            TcR (fragment): tetracycline efflux protein; tet; confers resistance to tetracycline
   7091..7388    +  promoter       SV40 promoter: SV40 enhancer and early promoter
   7465..8064    +  CDS            PuroR: puromycin N-acetyltransferase; pac from Streptomyces alboniger; confers resistance to puromycin
   8155..8289    +  polyA_signal   SV40 poly(A) signal: SV40 polyadenylation signal
   8411..8463    -  misc_feature   bom (fragment): basis of mobility region from pBR322
   8594..8687    +  ncRNA          Retro dr1: Accession: RF00214 - Retrovirus direct repeat 1 (dr1)
   8723..8984    +  promoter       RSV promoter: Rous sarcoma virus enhancer/promoter
   9010..9070    +  promoter       SV40 promoter (fragment): SV40 early promoter
   9101..9673    +  intron         β-globin intron: intron from rabbit β-globin gene
   9728..9746    +  promoter       T7 promoter: promoter for bacteriophage T7 RNA polymerase
   9757..10377   +  CDS            tetR: TETR2_ECOLX - Experimental evidence at protein level: Swiss-Prot protein existence level 1. TetR is the repressor of the tetracycline resistance element; its N-terminal region forms a helix-turn-helix structure and binds DNA. Binding of tetracycline to TetR reduces the repressor affinity for the tetracycline resistance gene (tetA) promoter operator sites. From Escherichia coli.
  10419..10540   +  polyA_signal   SV40 poly(A) signal: SV40 polyadenylation signal
  10595..10974   +  enhancer       CMV enhancer: human cytomegalovirus immediate early enhancer
  10975..11178   +  promoter       CMV promoter: human cytomegalovirus (CMV) immediate early promoter
  11180..11199   +  promoter       PLtetO-1 promoter (fragment): modified phage lambda PL promoter with tet operator sites (Lutz and Bujard, 1997)
  11201..11220   +  promoter       PLtetO-1 promoter (fragment): modified phage lambda PL promoter with tet operator sites (Lutz and Bujard, 1997)
  11228..11261   +  promoter       TRE3GV promoter (fragment): 3rd-generation Tet-responsive promoter that can be activated by binding of Tet-On® 3G, optimized for retroviral and lentiviral vectors
  11377..11394   +  CDS            9xHis (fragment): 9xHis affinity tag
  11395..11937   +  CDS            MGMT (fragment): MGMT_HUMAN - Experimental evidence at protein level: Swiss-Prot protein existence level 1. Involved in the cellular defense against the biological effects of O6-methylguanine (O6-MeG) and O4-methylthymine (O4-MeT) in DNA. Repairs the methylated nucleobase in DNA by stoichiometrically transferring the methyl group to a cysteine residue in the enzyme. This is a suicide reaction: the enzyme is irreversibly inactivated. From Homo sapiens (Human).
  11980..12004   +  protein_bind   attB1: mutant version of attB; recombination site for the Gateway® BP reaction BP Clonase™
  12022..15747   +  CDS            SFI1: SFI1_HUMAN - Also known as KIAA0542. Experimental evidence at protein level: Swiss-Prot protein existence level 1. Plays a role in the dynamic structure of centrosome- associated contractile fibers via its interaction with CETN2. From Homo sapiens (Human).
  15767..14      -  protein_bind   attB2 (across the origin): mutant version of attB; recombination site for the Gateway® BP reaction BP Clonase™
