[The description below was written by a language model from this plasmid's Addgene catalogue record and pLannotate feature annotations shown in this document.]
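Description:
pEBTet-SNAP-Sfi1 is an episomal, tetracycline-regulated mammalian expression plasmid built on the pEBTet backbone. In E. coli it is maintained at high copy through a ColE1/pUC-type origin and selected with ampicillin (AmpR). In mammalian cells it carries the Epstein-Barr virus oriP origin together with an EBNA1 coding sequence, a pairing that lets the plasmid replicate and persist as an extrachromosomal episome. An SV40 promoter-driven puromycin N-acetyltransferase cassette with an SV40 poly(A) signal allows selection of cells that retain it. Short remnants of EBV genes and of the pBR322 tetracycline-resistance region are also annotated and appear to be backbone carry-over.

The payload is human SFI1, a centrosomal protein, inserted by Gateway recombination between attB1 and attB2 sites and fused at its N-terminus to SNAP-tag. The annotation software labels the SNAP-tag as an MGMT fragment, since it is an engineered derivative of that alkyltransferase and can be covalently labelled with benzylguanine substrates. A His tag sits immediately upstream of SNAP, and the catalogue also lists a FLAG tag, which is not separately annotated. Expression is driven by a CMV enhancer/promoter followed by two tet operator sites (CMV-TetO2) and terminated by the bGH poly(A) signal. A separate cassette on the same plasmid (RSV and SV40 promoter elements, β-globin intron, tetR, SV40 poly(A)) supplies the Tet repressor, so transcription is held off until tetracycline or doxycycline releases TetR from the operators.

The two sequence records have the same feature layout but differ by about 116 nt. The sequenced version has a shorter oriP, annotated as a fragment. The construct is intended for inducible expression of SNAP-hSfi1 in mammalian cells, and the associated work used chemical crosslinking to study centrosomal protein complexes.
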