Addgene plasmid #136793: pEBTet-SNAP-Sfi1
Purpose: Mammalian expression of the centrosomal protein hSfi1 N-terminally fused to SNAP-tag
Depositing lab: Kai Johnsson. Publication: Selective chemical crosslinking reveals a Cep57-Cep63-Cep152 centrosomal complex. Lukinavicius G, Lavogina D, Orpinell M, Umezawa K, Reymond L, Garin N, Gonczy P, Johnsson K. Curr Biol. 2013 Feb 4;23(3):265-70. doi: 10.1016/j.cub.2012.12.030. Epub 2013 Jan 17. PubMed 23333316.
Backbone
  Vector backbone: pEBTet
  Backbone size w/o insert (bp): 11276
  Vector type: Mammalian Expression
  Selectable markers: Puromycin
Growth in bacteria
  Bacterial resistance: Ampicillin, 100 μg/mL
  Growth temperature: 37°C
  Growth strain: DH5alpha
  Copy number: High Copy
Gene/Insert
  Gene/Insert name: SNAP-hSfi1
  Species: H. sapiens (human), Synthetic
  Insert size (bp): 4617
  Entrez Gene: SFI1 (a.k.a. PISD, PPP1R139, hSfi1p)
  Promoter: CMV-TetO2
  Tag / fusion protein: FLAG-tag / His-tag (N terminal on insert)
  Cloning method: Gateway Cloning
  Sequencing primers: 5′ CMV_Fwd; 3′ BGH_Rev
Terms and licenses: Academic/Nonprofit Terms; Industry Terms: Not Available to Industry
How to cite: pEBTet-SNAP-Sfi1 was a gift from Kai Johnsson (Addgene plasmid # 136793 ; http://n2t.net/addgene:136793 ; RRID:Addgene_136793)
