>Addgene plasmid #136793 | pEBTet-SNAP-Sfi1 | depositor partial sequence | sequence record 264021 | Insert
ATGGGCGGTAGGCGTGTACGGTGGGAGGTCTATATAAGCAGAGCTCTCCCTATCAGTGATAGAGATCTCC
CTATCAGTGATAGAGATCGTCGACGAGCTCGTTTAGTGAACCGTCAGATCGCCTGGAGACGCCATCCACG
CTGTTTTGACCTCCATAGAAGACACCGGGACCGATCCAGCCTCCGGACTCTAGCGTTTAAACTTAAGCTT
ACCACCATGGATTATAAAGACGATGATGACAAGCACCACCACCACCACCACGACAAGGATTGTGAAATGA
AACGCACCACACTGGACAGCCCTTTGGGGAAGCTGGAGCTGTCTGGTTGTGAGCAGGGTCTGCACGAAAT
AATTTTTCTGGGCAAGGGGACGTCTGCAGCTGATGCCGTGGAGGTCCCAGCCCCCGCTGCGGTTCTCGGA
GGTCCGGAGCCCCTGATGCAGGCTACAGCCTGGCTGAATGCCTATTTCCACCAGCCCGAGGCTATCGAAG
AGTTCCCCGTGCCGGCTCTTCACCATCCCGTTTTCCAGCAAGAGTCGTTCACCAGACAGGTGTTATGGAA
GCTGCTGAAGGTTGTGAAATTCGGAGAAGTGATTTCTTACTCTCACTTAGCAGCCCTGGCAGGCAACCCC
GCAGCCACGGCAGCAGTGAAGACGGCACTGAGTGGCAATCCTGTCCCTATCCTGATCCCGTGCCACAGAG
TGGTCCAGGGGGATTTGGATGTGGGCGGTTACGAGGGTGGACTGGCCGTGAAGGAATGGCTTCTGGCCCA
TGAAGGCCACCGGTTGGGGAAGCCAGGCTTGGGATTCGAACTGGAGGTGCTGTTCCAGGGCCCCGGTACC
GCCATCACAAGTTTGTACAAAAAAGCAGGCTTGAAGGAATTCGGTACCATGAAGAATCTGCTCACTGAGA
AGTGTATATCAAGCCACAATTTCCATCAAAAAGTGATTAAGCAGAGAATGGAGAAGAAGGTTGATTCCAG
GTATTTTAAGGATGGTGCAGTTAAGAAACCTTATTCTGCAAAGACACTGTCCAACAAGAAGTCTTCTGCA
TCCTTTGGGATCCGGAGGGAGTTACCTAGTACCAGTCATCTAGTGCAGTATCGTGGCACACATACTTGTA
CCCGACAGGGCCGGTTAAGAGAACTGCGCATCAGATGCGTGGCCAGAAAGTTCTTATATTTATGGATTCG
AATGACTTTTGGAAGAGTATTTCCCTCTAAAGCCAGATTTTACTATGAGCAGCGATTACTACGGAAGGTC
TTCGAAGAATGGAAAGAGGAGTGGTGGGTTTTCCAGCACGAGTGGAAACTCTGTGTTCGAGCTGACTGTC
ACTACAGGTATTACCTGTACAACCTGATGTTCCAGACGTGGAAGACCTATGTGCGTCAGCAGCAGGAGAT
GAGGAACAAGTACATTAGAGCCGAGGTTCATGATGCAAAGCAAAAGATGCGACAGGCCTGGAAGTCCTGG
TTGATCTACGTGGTTGTTCGTAGGACCAAACTTCAGATGCAGACTACAGCTCTGGAGTTTAGGCAACGGA
TTATCTTACGGGTGTGGTGGAGCACGTGGAGGCAGCGACTAGGACAGGTCCGTGTGAGCCGTGCCCTCCA
TGCCTCTGCTTTGAAGCACAGGGCCCTGAGCCTCCAGGTGCAGGCTTGGTCACAGTGGCGGGAACAGCTC
CTGTATGTCCAGAAGGAGAAACAAAAGGTTGTCTCTGCAGTGAAACATCATCAGCACTGGCAAAAACGGA
GATTTCTAAAGGCCTGGCTTGAATACCTGCAAGTCCGCAGAGTGAAGAGACAGCAGAATGAGATGGCTGA
GCGATTCCATCATGTCACTGTGCTCCAGATATACTTCTGTGACTGGCAGCAGGCCTGGGAGCGGAGGGAG
AGCTTGTACGCTCACCATGCCCAGGTGGAGAAACTGGCCAGGAAGATGGCCCTGCGGCGCGCCTTTACTC
ACTGGAAACACTACATGCTGCTGTGTGCAGAAGAAGCTGCCCAGTTTGAGATGGCAGAAGAGCACCACAG
GCACAGCCAGCTGTATTTTTGCTTTAGAGCCCTAAAAGACAATGTGACCCACGCTCATCTCCAGCAAATA
AGAAGGAATCTTGCTCACCAGCAGCATGGTGTCACGCTGCTGCACAGGTTCTGGAACCTCTGGCGGTCTC
AGATTGAGCAGAAAAAGGAAAGAGAGCTGCTCCCCTTACTGCATGCTGCCTGGGACCACTACAGAATAGC
ACTGCTGTGCAAATGTATCGAATTGTGGCTACAGTATACTCAGAAGAGGCGGTACAAGCAGCTGCTACAG
GCCAGAGCGGATGGTCATTTCCAGCAGAGAGCCCTGCCTGCTGCCTTCCACACATGGAACAGACTCTGGC
GATGGCGCCACCAGGAAAATGTCCTCAGTGCAAGAGCAACACGTTTCCACAGGGAGACATTAGAGAAGCA
AGTATTTTCTCTCTGGAGGCAGAAGATGTTTCAGCATCGAGAAAACCGCCTGGCAGAGAGAATGGCCATC
CTTCACGCAGAGCGACAGCTTCTGTATAGGTCTTGGTTCATGTGGCACCAGCAGGCAGCAGCACGTCACC
AGGAGCAGGAGTGGCAAACAGTGGCCTGTGCCCACCACCGCCACGGGCGGCTCAAGAAAGCTTTCTGCCT
CTGGAGGGAAAGTGCCCAAGGGCTCAGAACAGAGAGGACGGGCAGGGTGCGGGCAGCAGAATTCCACATG
GCCCAGCTCCTGCGTTGGGCCTGGAGCCAGTGGAGGGAGTGCCTGGCCCTGCGGGGAGCGGAGCGGCAGA
AGCTGATGCGAGCAGACCTGCACCACCAGCACAGCGTGCTGCACAGGGCGCTGCAGGCATGGGTGACTTA
CCAGGGCAGGGTGCGAAGCATCCTCCGGGAGGTGGCAGCCAGGGAGAGCCAGCACAACAGGCAGCTGCTG
CGCGGGGCATTACGTCGCTGGAAAGAGAACACCATGGCCCGAGTGGATGAAGCCAAAAAAACCTTTCAAG
CAAGTACTCATTACAGAAGGACCATATGTTCCAAGGTCCTGGTCCAGTGGCGGGAAGCTGTGTCAGTGCA
GATGTATTACCGACAGCAGGAGGACTGTGCCATCTGGGAGGCCCAGAAGGTGCTGGACAGGGGCTGTCTG
CGGACCTGGTTTCAGCGCTGGTGGGACTGCAGCCGGAGGTCAGCCCAGCAGAGACTGCAGCTGGAGAGGG
CAGTGCAACACCACCACCGGCAGCTGCTGCTGGAGGGGCTGGCCCGGTGGAAGACGCACCATCTGCAGTG
TGTCAGGAAGAGGCTCCTGCACAGGCAGAGCACCCAACTGCTGGCACAGAGACTCAGCCGGACCTGCTTC
CGCCAGTGGAGACAACAGCTGGCAGCCAGGAGGCAGGAGCAGCGGGCGACAGTGCGGGCCCTGTGGTTCT
GGGCCTTCTCGCTGCAGGCAAAGGTGTGGGCCACGTGGCTGGCCTTTGTACTGGAAAGGAGGAGAAAGAA
GGCGCGGCTGCAGTGGGCGCTCCAGGCCTACCAGGGGCAGCTCCTCCAGGAGGGTGCCACGCGGCTCCTG
CGCTTTGCAGCCAGCATGAAGGCCTCCCGGCAGCAGCTGCAGGCCCAGCAGCAGGTCCAGGCGGCTCACA
GTCTCCATCGTGCCGTCCGCCGCTGTGCCACGCTCTGGAAACAGAAAGTGCTGGGCCGGGGCGGGAAGCC
TCAGCCCCTGGCAGCCATCGCACCCAGCAGGAAAGTGACGTTTGAGGGTCCCCTTCTCAACCGCATTGCT
GCTGGGGCTGGGGATGGCACCCTTGAGACCAAGAGGCCACAGGCTTCTCGGCCTCTGGGAGCTCTGGGCC
GCCTGGCTGCTGAGGAGCCCCACGCCCTGGAGCTCAACACTGCCCACTCAGCGAGGAAGCAGCCGCGACG
CCCACACTTCCTGTTGGAGCCTGCGCAGAGCCAGAGGCCTCAGAAGCCACAGGAACATGGCCTAGGCATG
GCTCAGCCAGCAGCCCCCTCCCTGACGCGGCCCTTCCTGGCAGAGGCCCCGACAGCACTGGTCCCACACA
GCCCCCTGCCTGGGGCCCTGTCAAGCGCCCCTGGCCCGAAGCAGCCCCCGACGGCAAGCACAGGCCCGGA
GCTGCTGCTGCTGCCTCTTTCCTCCTTCATGCCCTGCGGGGCGGCTGCACCAGCCAGGGTGTCAGCACAG
CGGGCTACTCCTAGGGATAAGCCCCCGGTCCCCTCATCCCTGGCCAGTGTCCCTGACCCCCATCTACTCC
TTCCTGGGGACTTCTCAGCCACCAGGGCTGGGCCTGGACTTTCAACTGCAGGCAGCCTGGACCTTGAGGC
TGAACTTGAGGAGATCCAGCAGCAACTACTGCACTACCAGACCACCAAGCAGAACCTCTGGTCCTGTCGG
CGGCAAGCGAGCAGCCTGCGCAGGTGGCTGGAGCTGAACAGAGAGGAGCCAGGGCCTGAGGACCAGGAAG
TAGAGCAGCAGGTGCAGAAAGAGCTGGAACAGGTGGAAATGCAGATCCAGCTGCTGGCAGAGGAGCTCCA
GGCTCAGCGCCAGCCCATTGGCGCCTGCGTTGCCCGCATCCAGGCCCTGCGGCAGGCCCTGTGCTAG
